>Addgene plasmid #71210 | pJBL1864 | depositor full sequence | sequence record 127164 | pJBL1864 sequence 3652 bps
GAATTCTAAAGATCTTTGACAGCTAGCTCAGTCCTAGGTATAATACTAGTAACAAAATCGACTCCTTTTT
CCTATGTCTAGTCCACATCAGAAAAAGGAGTCGCTCACGCCCTGACCAAAGTTTGTGAACGACATCATTC
AAAGAAAAAAACACTGAGTTGTTTTTATAATCTTGTATATTTAGATATTAAACGATATTTAAATATACAT
AAAGATATATATTTGGGTGAGCGATTCCTTAAACGAAATTGAGATTAAGGAGTCGCTCTTTTTTATGTAT
AAAAACAATCATGCAAATCATTCAAATCATTTGGAAAATCACGATTTAGACAATTTTTCTAAAACCGGCT
ACTCTAATAGCCGGTTGTAAGGATCTAGGAGGAAGGATCTATGAGCAAAGGAGAAGAACTTTTCACTGGA
GTTGTCCCAATTCTTGTTGAATTAGATGGTGATGTTAATGGGCACAAATTTTCTGTCCGTGGAGAGGGTG
AAGGTGATGCTACAAACGGAAAACTCACCCTTAAATTTATTTGCACTACTGGAAAACTACCTGTTCCGTG
GCCAACACTTGTCACTACTCTGACCTATGGTGTTCAATGCTTTTCCCGTTATCCGGATCACATGAAACGG
CATGACTTTTTCAAGAGTGCCATGCCCGAAGGTTATGTACAGGAACGCACTATATCTTTCAAAGATGACG
GGACCTACAAGACGCGTGCTGAAGTCAAGTTTGAAGGTGATACCCTTGTTAATCGTATCGAGTTAAAGGG
TATTGATTTTAAAGAAGATGGAAACATTCTTGGACACAAACTCGAGTACAACTTTAACTCACACAATGTA
TACATCACGGCAGACAAACAAAAGAATGGAATCAAAGCTAACTTCAAAATTCGCCACAACGTTGAAGATG
GTTCCGTTCAACTAGCAGACCATTATCAACAAAATACTCCAATTGGCGATGGCCCTGTCCTTTTACCAGA
CAACCATTACCTGTCGACACAATCTGTCCTTTCGAAAGATCCCAACGAAAAGCGTGACCACATGGTCCTT
CTTGAGTTTGTAACTGCTGCTGGGATTACACATGGCATGGATGAGCTCTACAAATAAGGATCTGAAGCTT
GGGCCCGAACAAAAACTCATCTCAGAAGAGGATCTGAATAGCGCCGTCGACCATCATCATCATCATCATT
GAGTTTAAACGGTCTCCAGCTTGGCTGTTTTGGCGGATGAGAGAAGATTTTCAGCCTGATACAGATTAAA
TCAGAACGCAGAAGCGGTCTGATAAAACAGAATTTGCCTGGCGGCAGTAGCGCGGTGGTCCCACCTGACC
CCATGCCGAACTCAGAAGTGAAACGCCGTAGCGCCGATGGTAGTGTGGGGTCTCCCCATGCGAGAGTAGG
GAACTGCCAGGCATCAAATAAAACGAAAGGCTCAGTCGAAAGACTGGGCCTTTCGTTTTATCTGTTGTTT
GTCGGTGAACTGGATCCTTACTCGAGTCTAGACTGCAGTTGATCGGGCACGTAAGAGGTTCCAACTTTCA
CCATAATGAAATAAGATCACTACCGGGCGTATTTTTTGAGTTATCGAGATTTTCAGGAGCTAAGGAAGCT
AAAATGGAGAAAAAAATCACTGGATATACCACCGTTGATATATCCCAATGGCATCGTAAAGAACATTTTG
AGGCATTTCAGTCAGTTGCTCAATGTACCTATAACCAGACCGTTCAGCTGGATATTACGGCCTTTTTAAA
GACCGTAAAGAAAAATAAGCACAAGTTTTATCCGGCCTTTATTCACATTCTTGCCCGCCTGATGAATGCT
CATCCGGAATTTCGTATGGCAATGAAAGACGGTGAGCTGGTGATATGGGATAGTGTTCACCCTTGTTACA
CCGTTTTCCATGAGCAAACTGAAACGTTTTCATCGCTCTGGAGTGAATACCACGACGATTTCCGGCAGTT
TCTACACATATATTCGCAAGATGTGGCGTGTTACGGTGAAAACCTGGCCTATTTCCCTAAAGGGTTTATT
GAGAATATGTTTTTCGTCTCAGCCAATCCCTGGGTGAGTTTCACCAGTTTTGATTTAAACGTGGCCAATA
TGGACAACTTCTTCGCCCCCGTTTTCACCATGGGCAAATATTATACGCAAGGCGACAAGGTGCTGATGCC
GCTGGCGATTCAGGTTCATCATGCCGTTTGTGATGGCTTCCATGTCGGCAGAATGCTTAATGAATTACAA
CAGTACTGCGATGAGTGGCAGGGCGGGGCGTAATTTGATATCGAGCTCGCTTGGACTCCTGTTGATAGAT
CCAGTAATGACCTCAGAACTCCATCTGGATTTGTTCAGAACGCTCGGTTGCCGCCGGGCGTTTTTTATTG
GTGAGAATCCAAGCCTCCGATCAACGTCTCATTTTCGCCAAAAGTTGGCCCAGGGCTTCCCGGTATCAAC
AGGGACACCAGGATTTATTTATTCTGCGAAGTGATCTTCCGTCACAGGTATTTATTCGGCGCAAAGTGCG
TCGGGTGATGCTGCCAACTTACTGATTTAGTGTATGATGGTGTTTTTGAGGTGCTCCAGTGGCTTCTGTT
TCTATCAGCTGTCCCTCCTGTTCAGCTACTGACGGGGTGGTGCGTAACGGCAAAAGCACCGCCGGACATC
AGCGCTAGCGGAGTGTATACTGGCTTACTATGTTGGCACTGATGAGGGTGTCAGTGAAGTGCTTCATGTG
GCAGGAGAAAAAAGGCTGCACCGGTGCGTCAGCAGAATATGTGATACAGGATATATTCCGCTTCCTCGCT
CACTGACTCGCTACGCTCGGTCGTTCGACTGCGGCGAGCGGAAATGGCTTACGAACGGGGCGGAGATTTC
CTGGAAGATGCCAGGAAGATACTTAACAGGGAAGTGAGAGGGCCGCGGCAAAGCCGTTTTTCCATAGGCT
CCGCCCCCCTGACAAGCATCACGAAATCTGACGCTCAAATCAGTGGTGGCGAAACCCGACAGGACTATAA
AGATACCAGGCGTTTCCCCCTGGCGGCTCCCTCGTGCGCTCTCCTGTTCCTGCCTTTCGGTTTACCGGTG
TCATTCCGCTGTTATGGCCGCGTTTGTCTCATTCCACGCCTGACACTCAGTTCCGGGTAGGCAGTTCGCT
CCAAGCTGGACTGTATGCACGAACCCCCCGTTCAGTCCGACCGCTGCGCCTTATCCGGTAACTATCGTCT
TGAGTCCAACCCGGAAAGACATGCAAAAGCACCACTGGCAGCAGCCACTGGTAATTGATTTAGAGGAGTT
AGTCTTGAAGTCATGCGCCGGTTAAGGCTAAACTGAAAGGACAAGTTTTGGTGACTGCGCTCCTCCAAGC
CAGTTACCTCGGTTCAAAGAGTTGGTAGCTCAGAGAACCTTCGAAAAACCGCCCTGCAAGGCGGTTTTTT
CGTTTTCAGAGCAAGAGATTACGCGCAGACCAAAACGATCTCAAGAAGATCATCTTATTAATCAGATAAA
ATATTTCTAGATTTCAGTGCAATTTATCTCTTCAAATGTAGCACCTGAAGTCAGCCCCATACGATATAAG
TTGTAATTCTCATGTTTGACAGCTTATCATCGATAAGCTTCCGATGGCGCGCCGAGAGGCTTTACACTTT
ATGCTTCCGGCT
Features (pLannotate 1.2.2; 15 found; start..end, strand, type, name):
     16..50      +  promoter       J23119(SpeI) promoter: bacterial promoter (Registry of Standard Biological Parts BBa J23119) modified to end with an SpeI site
     83..177     -  ncRNA          ctRNA pT181: Accession: RF00242 - ctRNA
    275..367     +  CDS            repN (fragment): REPN_STAAU - Experimental evidence at protein level: Swiss-Prot protein existence level 1. This protein is probably a specific topoisomerase involved in initiating replication. This protein is specifically required and may be rate-limiting for replication of the plasmid in vivo. From Staphylococcus aureus.
    391..1104    +  CDS            Superfolder GFP: Superfolder GFP is a basic (constitutively fluorescent) green fluorescent protein published in 2005, derived from Aequorea victoria. It is reported to be a very rapidly-maturing weak dimer.
   1172..1189    +  CDS            capTEV™ (fragment): composite tag for in vivo biotinylation, TEV protease cleavage, and 6xHis tagging
   1296..1411    +  ncRNA          5S rRNA: Accession: RF00001 - 5S ribosomal RNA
   1415..1461    +  terminator     rrnB T1 terminator: transcription terminator T1 from the E. coli rrnB gene
   1516..1613    +  promoter       cat promoter: promoter of the E. coli cat gene encoding chloramphenicol acetyltransferase
   1614..2270    +  CDS            cat: CAT_ECOLX - Experimental evidence at protein level: Swiss-Prot protein existence level 1. This enzyme is an effector of chloramphenicol resistance in bacteria. From Escherichia coli. This protein is used as a marker in many commonly used cloning vectors, such as pACYC184.
   2294..2388    +  terminator     lambda t0 terminator: transcription terminator from phage lambda
   2524..2667    +  mobile_element IS1 (fragment): prokaryotic transposable element IS1
   2786..2841    -  rep_origin     RSF ori (fragment): Plasmids containing the RSF 1030 origin of replication can be propagated in E. coli cells that contain additional plasmids with compatible origins.
   2929..3474    -  rep_origin     p15A ori: Plasmids containing the medium-copy-number p15A origin of replication can be propagated in E. coli cells that contain a second plasmid with the ColE1 origin.
   3586..3610    +  promoter       tet promoter (fragment): E. coli promoter for tetracycline efflux protein gene
   3631..3652    +  promoter       lac UV5 promoter (fragment): E. coli lac promoter with an "up" mutation
