[The description below was written by a language model from this plasmid's Addgene catalogue record and pLannotate feature annotations shown in this document.]
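Description:
pJBL1864 is a 3,652 bp bacterial expression plasmid on a custom synthetic-biology backbone, catalogued as an "anti-anti sense expression plasmid". It replicates in E. coli from a p15A origin, which the record lists as low copy and which is compatible with ColE1-type plasmids, so it can be co-maintained with a second construct. Selection is by chloramphenicol, conferred by a cat gene under its own promoter and followed by a lambda t0 terminator. Short fragments annotated as IS1, RSF ori, tet promoter and lac UV5 promoter are most likely backbone remnants or partial matches, not functional parts.

The payload is driven by the strong constitutive promoter BBa_J23119 (SpeI-ended variant). Immediately downstream, the feature table detects sequence matching the Staphylococcus aureus pT181 ctRNA family on the opposite strand, which fits the sense (target) side of the pT181 antisense-controlled transcriptional attenuator. This is followed by a short fragment of the pT181 repN coding region, then superfolder GFP, a short segment matching a His-type tag, and an rrnB region (5S rRNA sequence and T1 terminator).

This layout suggests that a pT181-derived regulatory leader carrying the synthetic "anti-anti sense" element sits upstream of a fluorescent reporter, so that transcription read-through into GFP would report the state of the RNA regulator. However, the catalogue names only "Anti-anti Sense" as the insert and does not define its exact boundaries or mechanism. The construct belongs to a set of plasmids for engineering small RNAs that activate transcription, and it would be used in E. coli fluorescence assays, probably alongside a compatible plasmid supplying a trans-acting RNA.
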