Addgene plasmid #71210: pJBL1864
Purpose: Anti-anti Sense Expression Plasmid
Depositing lab: Julius Lucks. Depositing organization: Cornell University. Publication: Creating small transcription activating RNAs. Chappell J, Takahashi MK, Lucks JB. Nat Chem Biol. 2015 Mar;11(3):214-20. doi: 10.1038/nchembio.1737. Epub 2015 Feb 2. PubMed 25643173.
Backbone
  Vector backbone: Custom
  Backbone manufacturer: N/A
  Total vector size (bp): 3652
  Vector type: Bacterial Expression, Synthetic Biology
Growth in bacteria
  Bacterial resistance: Chloramphenicol, 25 μg/mL
  Growth temperature: 37°C
  Growth strain: NEB Stable
  Copy number: Low Copy
Gene/Insert
  Gene/Insert name: Anti-anti Sense
  Species: Synthetic
  Promoter: BBa_J23119
  Cloning method: Unknown
  Sequencing primers: 5′ aaatgtagcacctgaagtcagcccc; 3′ ctcaatgatgatgatgatgatggtc
Terms and licenses: Academic/Nonprofit Terms; Industry Terms: Not Available to Industry
How to cite: pJBL1864 was a gift from Julius Lucks (Addgene plasmid # 71210 ; http://n2t.net/addgene:71210 ; RRID:Addgene_71210)
