>Addgene plasmid #71210 | pJBL1864 | addgene partial sequence | sequence record 135886 | pRJPaph-R1 5'-GGAAATCGTCGTGGTATTCAc-3'
GTTTCAGTTTGCTCATGGAAAACGGTGTAACAAGGGTGAACACTATCCCATATCACCAGCTCACCGTCTT
TCATTGCCATACGAAATTCCGGATGAGCATTCATCAGGCGGGCAAGAATGTGAATAAAGGCCGGATAAAA
CTTGTGCTTATTTTTCTTTACGGTCTTTAAAAAGGCCGTAATATCCAGCTGAACGGTCTGGTTATAGGTA
CATTGAGCAACTGACTGAAATGCCTCAAAATGTTCTTTACGATGCCATTGGGATATATCAACGGTGGTAT
ATCCAGTGATTTTTTTCTCCATTTTAGCTTCCTTAGCTCCTGAAAATCTCGATAACTCAAAAAATACGCC
CGGTAGTGATCTTATTTCATTATGGTGAAAGTTGGAACCTCTTACGTGCCCGATCAACTGCAGTCTAGAC
TCGAGTAAGGATCCAGTTCACCGACAAACAACAGATAAAACGAAAGGCCCAGTCTTTCGACTGAGCCTTT
CGTTTTATTTGATGCCTGGCAGTTCCCTACTCTCGCATGGGGAGACCCCACACTACCATCGGCGCTACGG
CGTTTCACTTCTGAGTTCGGCATGGGGTCAGGTGGGACCACCGCGCTACTGCCGCCAGGCAAATTCTGTT
TTATCAGACCGCTTCTGCGTTCTGATTTAATCTGTATCAGGCTGAAAATCTTCTCTCATCCGCCAAAACA
GCCAAGCTGGAGACCGTTTAAACTCAATGATGATGATGATGATGGTCGACGGCGCTATTCAGATCCTCTT
CTGAGATGAGTTTTTGTTCGGGCCCAAGCTTCAGATCCTTATTTGTAGAGCTCATCCATGCCATGTGTAA
TCCCAGCAGCAGTTACAAACTCAAGAAGGACCATGTGGTCACGCTTTTCGTTGGGATCTTTCGAAAGGAC
AGATTGTGTCGACAGGTAATGGTTGTCTGGTAAAAGGACAGGGCCATCGCCAATTGGAGTATTTTGTTGA
TAATGGTCTGCTAGTTGAACGGAACCATCTTCAACGTTGTGGCGAATTTTGAAGTTAGCTTTGATTCCAT
TCTTTTGTTTGTCTGCCGTGA
