>Addgene plasmid #71210 | pJBL1864 | addgene partial sequence | sequence record 135887 | p15A-F 5'-gattacgcgcagaccaaaac-3'
TCTTATTAATCAGATAAAATATTTCTAGATTTCAGTGCAATTTATCTCTTCAAATGTAGCACCTGAAGTC
AGCCCCATACGATATAAGTTGTAATTCTCATGTTTGACAGCTTATCATCGATAAGCTTCCGATGGCGCGC
CGAGAGGCTTTACACTTTATGCTTCCGGCTGAATTCTAAAGATCTTTGACAGCTAGCTCAGTCCTAGGTA
TAATACTAGTAACAAAATCGACTCCTTTTTCCTATGTCTAGTCCACATCAGAAAAAGGAGTCGCTCACGC
CCTGACCAAAGTTTGTGAACGACATCATTCAAAGAAAAAAACACTGAGTTGTTTTTATAATCTTGTATAT
TTAGATATTAAACGATATTTAAATATACATAAAGATATATATTTGGGTGAGCGATTCCTTAAACGAAATT
GAGATTAAGGAGTCGCTCTTTTTTATGTATAAAAACAATCATGCAAATCATTCAAATCATTTGGAAAATC
ACGATTTAGACAATTTTTCTAAAACCGGCTACTCTAATAGCCGGTTGTAAGGATCTAGGAGGAAGGATCT
ATGAGCAAAGGAGAAGAACTTTTCACTGGAGTTGTCCCAATTCTTGTTGAATTAGATGGTGATGTTAATG
GGCACAAATTTTCTGTCCGTGGAGAGGGTGAAGGTGATGCTACAAACGGAAAACTCACCCTTAAATTTAT
TTGCACTACTGGAAAACTACCTGTTCCGTGGCCAACACTTGTCACTACTCTGACCTATGGTGTTCAATGC
TTTTCCCGTTATCCGGATCACATGAAACGGCATGACTTTTTCAAGAGTGCCATGCCCGAAGGTTATGTAC
AGGAACGCACTATATCTTTCAAAGATGACGGGACCTACAAGACGCGTGCTGAAGTCAAGTTTGAAGGTGA
TACCCTTGTTAATCGTATCGAGTTAAAGGGTATTGATTTTAAAGAAGATGGAAACATTCTTGGACACAAA
CTCGAGTACAACTTTAACTCACACAATGTATACATCACGGCAGACAAACAAA
